Addgene plasmid #139821: pFUW-tetO-RUNX1
Purpose: doxycycline-inducible expression of Human RUNX1 in mammalian cells
Depositing lab: Filipe Pereira. Depositing organization: Lund University. Publication: Direct reprogramming of fibroblasts into antigen-presenting dendritic cells. Rosa FF, Pires CF, Kurochkin I, Ferreira AG, Gomes AM, Palma LG, Shaiv K, Solanas L, Azenha C, Papatsenko D, Schulz O, Reis e Sousa C, Pereira CF. Sci Immunol. 2018 Dec 7;3(30). pii: 3/30/eaau4292. doi: 10.1126/sciimmunol.aau4292. PubMed 30530727.
Backbone
  Vector backbone: pFUW-tetO
  Vector type: Mammalian Expression, Lentiviral
Growth in bacteria
  Bacterial resistance: Ampicillin, 100 μg/mL
  Growth temperature: 37°C
  Growth strain: NEB Stable
  Copy number: High Copy
Gene/Insert
  Gene/Insert name: Runx1
  Species: H. sapiens (human)
  Insert size (bp): 1362
  GenBank ID: NM_001754.4
  Entrez Gene: RUNX1 (a.k.a. AML1, AML1-EVI-1, AMLCR1, CBF2alpha, CBFA2, EVI-1, PEBP2aB, PEBP2alpha)
  Promoter: TRE-mCMV
  Cloning method: Restriction Enzyme; 5′ cloning site EcoRI (unknown if destroyed); 3′ cloning site EcoRI (unknown if destroyed)
  Sequencing primers: 5′ TCCACGCTGTTTTGACCTCC
Terms and licenses: Academic/Nonprofit Terms; Industry Terms: Not Available to Industry
How to cite: pFUW-tetO-RUNX1 was a gift from Filipe Pereira (Addgene plasmid # 139821 ; http://n2t.net/addgene:139821 ; RRID:Addgene_139821)
