[The description below was written by a language model from this plasmid's Addgene catalogue record and the feature table of its GenBank file.]
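Description:
pFUW-tetO-RUNX1 is a 9.8 kb HIV-1-based lentiviral transfer plasmid, built on the pFUW-tetO backbone, for doxycycline-inducible expression of human RUNX1 (also known as AML1/CBFA2) in mammalian cells. In bacteria it replicates from a high-copy ColE1/pUC-type origin and is selected with ampicillin through the bla gene; an f1 origin is also present. Outside the viral region the backbone carries an SV40 promoter/origin and EM7 promoter driving the Sh ble gene (bleomycin/Zeocin resistance) with an SV40 polyadenylation signal. Because this cassette lies beyond the LTRs, it would not be transferred with the packaged genome.

Viral genomic RNA is transcribed from a CMV enhancer/promoter fused to a truncated 5' LTR, followed by the Psi packaging signal, the Rev response element for Rev-dependent nuclear export, and the cPPT/CTS, which aids nuclear import of the reverse-transcribed genome. The payload follows: a tetracycline response element with seven tetO copies joined to a minimal CMV promoter (TRE-mCMV), then the 1362 bp RUNX1 coding insert, cloned into EcoRI sites, and a WPRE to enhance transcript stability and expression. The insert itself is not annotated in the feature table, but it corresponds to the unannotated gap between the minimal promoter and the WPRE. A second truncated LTR and a bGH polyadenylation signal close the cassette.

The construct encodes no transactivator, so induction requires a tetracycline-controlled transactivator such as rtTA supplied separately, along with doxycycline. The associated publication concerns direct reprogramming of fibroblasts into antigen-presenting dendritic cells, which suggests use for transcription factor-mediated cell fate conversion studies.
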