LOCUS       Exported 9830 bp ds-DNA circular SYN 12-MAY-2021
DEFINITION  doxycycline-inducible expression of Human RUNX1 in mammalian cells.
ACCESSION   .
VERSION     .
KEYWORDS    pFUW-tetO-RUNX1
SOURCE      synthetic DNA construct
  ORGANISM  synthetic DNA construct
REFERENCE   1 (bases 1 to 9830)
  AUTHORS   Rosa FF, Pires CF, Kurochkin I, Ferreira AG, Gomes AM, Palma LG,
            Shaiv K, Solanas L, Azenha C, Papatsenko D, Schulz O, Reis e Sousa
            C, Pereira CF
  TITLE     Direct reprogramming of fibroblasts into antigen-presenting
            dendritic cells.
  JOURNAL   Sci Immunol. 2018 Dec 7;3(30). pii: 3/30/eaau4292. doi:
            10.1126/sciimmunol.aau4292.
  PUBMED    30530727
REFERENCE   2 (bases 1 to 9830)
  AUTHORS   .
  TITLE     Direct Submission
  JOURNAL   Exported May 12, 2021 from SnapGene Server 1.1.58
            http://www.snapgene.com
FEATURES             Location/Qualifiers
     source          1..9830
                     /organism="synthetic DNA construct"
                     /mol_type="other DNA"
     protein_bind    13..283
                     /label=tetracycline response element
                     /bound_moiety="tetracycline repressor TetR"
                     /note="contains seven copies of the tetracycline operator
                     tetO"
     promoter        316..354
                     /label=minimal CMV promoter
                     /note="human cytomegalovirus (CMV) immediate early
                     promoter"
     primer_bind     351..375
                     /label=LNCX
                     /note="Human CMV promoter, forward primer"
     misc_feature    1921..2509
                     /label=WPRE
                     /note="woodchuck hepatitis virus posttranscriptional
                     regulatory element"
     primer_bind     complement(1974..1994)
                     /label=WPRE-R
                     /note="WPRE, reverse primer"
     CDS             complement(2392..2403)
                     /codon_start=1
                     /product="Factor Xa recognition and cleavage site"
                     /label=Factor Xa site
                     /translation="IEGR"
     primer_bind     complement(2512..2528)
                     /label=KS primer
                     /note="common sequencing primer, one of multiple similar
                     variants"
     primer_bind     complement(2513..2529)
                     /label=pBluescriptKS
                     /note="For pBluescript vector"
     LTR             3034..3214
                     /label=5' LTR (truncated)
                     /note="truncated 5' long terminal repeat (LTR) from HIV-1"
     primer_bind     complement(3240..3257)
                     /label=BGH-rev
                     /note="Bovine growth hormone terminator, reverse primer.
                     Also called BGH reverse"
     polyA_signal    3246..3470
                     /label=bGH poly(A) signal
                     /note="bovine growth hormone polyadenylation signal"
     rep_origin      3516..3944
                     /direction=RIGHT
                     /label=f1 ori
                     /note="f1 bacteriophage origin of replication; arrow
                     indicates direction of (+) strand synthesis"
     primer_bind     complement(3603..3622)
                     /label=F1ori-R
                     /note="F1 origin, reverse primer"
     primer_bind     3813..3834
                     /label=F1ori-F
                     /note="F1 origin, forward primer"
     primer_bind     complement(3953..3973)
                     /label=pBABE 3'
                     /note="SV40 enhancer, reverse primer for pBABE vectors"
     promoter        3958..4287
                     /label=SV40 promoter
                     /note="SV40 enhancer and early promoter"
     rep_origin      4138..4273
                     /label=SV40 ori
                     /note="SV40 origin of replication"
     primer_bind     4200..4219
                     /label=SV40pro-F
                     /note="SV40 promoter/origin, forward primer"
     promoter        4335..4382
                     /label=EM7 promoter
                     /note="synthetic bacterial promoter "
     CDS             4401..4775
                     /codon_start=1
                     /gene="Sh ble from Streptoalloteichus hindustanus"
                     /product="antibiotic-binding protein"
                     /label=BleoR
                     /note="confers resistance to bleomycin, phleomycin, and
                     Zeocin(TM)"
                     /translation="MAKLTSAVPVLTARDVAGAVEFWTDRLGFSRDFVEDDFAGVVRDD
                     VTLFISAVQDQVVPDNTLAWVWVRGLDELYAEWSEVVSTNFRDASGPAMTEIGEQPWGR
                     EFALRDPAGNCVHFVAEEQD"
     polyA_signal    4905..5026
                     /label=SV40 poly(A) signal
                     /note="SV40 polyadenylation signal"
     primer_bind     complement(4942..4961)
                     /label=SV40pA-R
                     /note="SV40 polyA, reverse primer"
     primer_bind     4996..5015
                     /label=EBV-rev
                     /note="SV40 polyA terminator, reverse primer"
     primer_bind     complement(5075..5091)
                     /label=M13 rev
                     /note="common sequencing primer, one of multiple similar
                     variants"
     primer_bind     complement(5075..5091)
                     /label=M13 Reverse
                     /note="In lacZ gene. Also called M13-rev"
     primer_bind     complement(5088..5110)
                     /label=M13/pUC Reverse
                     /note="In lacZ gene"
     protein_bind    5099..5115
                     /label=lac operator
                     /bound_moiety="lac repressor encoded by lacI"
                     /note="The lac repressor binds to the lac operator to
                     inhibit transcription in E. coli. This inhibition can be
                     relieved by adding lactose or
                     isopropyl-beta-D-thiogalactopyranoside (IPTG)."
     promoter        complement(5123..5153)
                     /label=lac promoter
                     /note="promoter for the E. coli lac operon"
     protein_bind    5168..5189
                     /label=CAP binding site
                     /bound_moiety="E. coli catabolite activator protein"
                     /note="CAP binding activates transcription in the presence
                     of cAMP."
     primer_bind     complement(5306..5323)
                     /label=L4440
                     /note="L4440 vector, forward primer"
     rep_origin      complement(5477..6065)
                     /direction=LEFT
                     /label=ori
                     /note="high-copy-number ColE1/pMB1/pBR322/pUC origin of
                     replication"
     primer_bind     complement(5557..5576)
                     /label=pBR322ori-F
                     /note="pBR322 origin, forward primer"
     CDS             complement(6236..7096)
                     /codon_start=1
                     /gene="bla"
                     /product="beta-lactamase"
                     /label=AmpR
                     /note="confers resistance to ampicillin, carbenicillin, and
                     related antibiotics"
                     /translation="MSIQHFRVALIPFFAAFCLPVFAHPETLVKVKDAEDQLGARVGYI
                     ELDLNSGKILESFRPEERFPMMSTFKVLLCGAVLSRIDAGQEQLGRRIHYSQNDLVEYS
                     PVTEKHLTDGMTVRELCSAAITMSDNTAANLLLTTIGGPKELTAFLHNMGDHVTRLDRW
                     EPELNEAIPNDERDTTMPVAMATTLRKLLTGELLTLASRQQLIDWMEADKVAGPLLRSA
                     LPAGWFIADKSGAGERGSRGIIAALGPDGKPSRIVVIYTTGSQATMDERNRQIAEIGAS
                     LIKHW"
     primer_bind     6859..6878
                     /label=Amp-R
                     /note="Ampicillin resistance gene, reverse primer"
     promoter        complement(7097..7201)
                     /gene="bla"
                     /label=AmpR promoter
     primer_bind     complement(7276..7295)
                     /label=pRS-marker
                     /note="pRS vectors, use to sequence yeast selectable
                     marker"
     enhancer        7467..7846
                     /label=CMV enhancer
                     /note="human cytomegalovirus immediate early enhancer"
     promoter        7848..8046
                     /label=CMV promoter
                     /note="human cytomegalovirus (CMV) immediate early
                     promoter"
     primer_bind     8001..8021
                     /label=CMV-F
                     /note="Human CMV immediate early promoter, forward primer"
     LTR             8064..8244
                     /label=5' LTR (truncated)
                     /note="truncated 5' long terminal repeat (LTR) from HIV-1"
     misc_feature    8291..8416
                     /label=HIV-1 Psi
                     /note="packaging signal of human immunodeficiency virus
                     type 1"
     misc_feature    8909..9142
                     /label=RRE
                     /note="The Rev response element (RRE) of HIV-1 allows for
                     Rev-dependent mRNA export from the nucleus to the
                     cytoplasm."
     CDS             9327..9371
                     /codon_start=1
                     /product="antigenic peptide corresponding to amino acids
                     655 to 669 of the HIV envelope protein gp41 (Lutje Hulsik
                     et al., 2013)"
                     /label=gp41 peptide
                     /note="recognized by the 2H10 single-chain llama nanobody"
                     /translation="KNEQELLELDKWASL"
     misc_feature    9669..9786
                     /label=cPPT/CTS
                     /note="central polypurine tract and central termination
                     sequence of HIV-1"
ORIGIN
        1 cgagtttacc actccctatc agtgatagag aaaagtgaaa gtcgagttta ccactcccta
       61 tcagtgatag agaaaagtga aagtcgagtt taccactccc tatcagtgat agagaaaagt
      121 gaaagtcgag tttaccactc cctatcagtg atagagaaaa gtgaaagtcg agtttaccac
      181 tccctatcag tgatagagaa aagtgaaagt cgagtttacc actccctatc agtgatagag
      241 aaaagtgaaa gtcgagttta ccactcccta tcagtgatag agaaaagtga aagtcgagct
      301 cggtacccgg gtcgaggtag gcgtgtacgg tgggaggcct atataagcag agctcgttta
      361 gtgaaccgtc agatcgcctg gagacgccat ccacgctgtt ttgacctcca tagaagacac
      421 cgggaccgat ccagcctccg cggccccgaa ttcatggctt cagacagcat atttgagtca
      481 tttccttcgt acccacagtg cttcatgaga gaatgcatac ttggaatgaa tccttctaga
      541 gacgtccacg atgccagcac gagccgccgc ttcacgccgc cttccaccgc gctgagccca
      601 ggcaagatga gcgaggcgtt gccgctgggc gccccggacg ccggcgctgc cctggccggc
      661 aagctgagga gcggcgaccg cagcatggtg gaggtgctgg ccgaccaccc gggcgagctg
      721 gtgcgcaccg acagccccaa cttcctctgc tccgtgctgc ctacgcactg gcgctgcaac
      781 aagaccctgc ccatcgcttt caaggtggtg gccctagggg atgttccaga tggcactctg
      841 gtcactgtga tggctggcaa tgatgaaaac tactcggctg agctgagaaa tgctaccgca
      901 gccatgaaga accaggttgc aagatttaat gacctcaggt ttgtcggtcg aagtggaaga
      961 gggaaaagct tcactctgac catcactgtc ttcacaaacc caccgcaagt cgccacctac
     1021 cacagagcca tcaaaatcac agtggatggg ccccgagaac ctcgaagaca tcggcagaaa
     1081 ctagatgatc agaccaagcc cgggagcttg tccttttccg agcggctcag tgaactggag
     1141 cagctgcggc gcacagccat gagggtcagc ccacaccacc cagcccccac gcccaaccct
     1201 cgtgcctccc tgaaccactc cactgccttt aaccctcagc ctcagagtca gatgcaggat
     1261 acaaggcaga tccaaccatc cccaccgtgg tcctacgatc agtcctacca atacctggga
     1321 tccattgcct ctccttctgt gcacccagca acgcccattt cacctggacg tgccagcggc
     1381 atgacaaccc tctctgcaga actttccagt cgactctcaa cggcacccga cctgacagcg
     1441 ttcagcgacc cgcgccagtt ccccgcgctg ccctccatct ccgacccccg catgcactat
     1501 ccaggcgcct tcacctactc cccgacgccg gtcacctcgg gcatcggcat cggcatgtcg
     1561 gccatgggct cggccacgcg ctaccacacc tacctgccgc cgccctaccc cggctcgtcg
     1621 caagcgcagg gaggcccgtt ccaagccagc tcgccctcct accacctgta ctacggcgcc
     1681 tcggccggct cctaccagtt ctccatggtg ggcggcgagc gctcgccgcc gcgcatcctg
     1741 ccgccctgca ccaacgcctc caccggctcc gcgctgctca accccagcct cccgaaccag
     1801 agcgacgtgg tggaggccga gggcagccac agcaactccc ccaccaacat ggcgccctcc
     1861 gcgcgcctgg aggaggccgt gtggcggccc tactgagaat tcgatatcaa gcttatcgat
     1921 aatcaacctc tggattacaa aatttgtgaa agattgactg gtattcttaa ctatgttgct
     1981 ccttttacgc tatgtggata cgctgcttta atgcctttgt atcatgctat tgcttcccgt
     2041 atggctttca ttttctcctc cttgtataaa tcctggttgc tgtctcttta tgaggagttg
     2101 tggcccgttg tcaggcaacg tggcgtggtg tgcactgtgt ttgctgacgc aacccccact
     2161 ggttggggca ttgccaccac ctgtcagctc ctttccggga ctttcgcttt ccccctccct
     2221 attgccacgg cggaactcat cgccgcctgc cttgcccgct gctggacagg ggctcggctg
     2281 ttgggcactg acaattccgt ggtgttgtcg gggaaatcat cgtcctttcc ttggctgctc
     2341 gcctgtgttg ccacctggat tctgcgcggg acgtccttct gctacgtccc ttcggccctc
     2401 aatccagcgg accttccttc ccgcggcctg ctgccggctc tgcggcctct tccgcgtctt
     2461 cgccttcgcc ctcagacgag tcggatctcc ctttgggccg cctccccgca tcgataccgt
     2521 cgacctcgag acctagaaaa acatggagca atcacaagta gcaatacagc agctaccaat
     2581 gctgattgtg cctggctaga agcacaagag gaggaggagg tgggttttcc agtcacacct
     2641 caggtacctt taagaccaat gacttacaag gcagctgtag atcttagcca ctttttaaaa
     2701 gaaaaggggg gactggaagg gctaattcac tcccaacgaa gacaagatat ccttgatctg
     2761 tggatctacc acacacaagg ctacttccct gattggcaga actacacacc agggccaggg
     2821 atcagatatc cactgacctt tggatggtgc tacaagctag taccagttga gcaagagaag
     2881 gtagaagaag ccaatgaagg agagaacacc cgcttgttac accctgtgag cctgcatggg
     2941 atggatgacc cggagagaga agtattagag tggaggtttg acagccgcct agcatttcat
     3001 cacatggccc gagagctgca tccggactgt actgggtctc tctggttaga ccagatctga
     3061 gcctgggagc tctctggcta actagggaac ccactgctta agcctcaata aagcttgcct
     3121 tgagtgcttc aagtagtgtg tgcccgtctg ttgtgtgact ctggtaacta gagatccctc
     3181 agaccctttt agtcagtgtg gaaaatctct agcagggccc gtttaaaccc gctgatcagc
     3241 ctcgactgtg ccttctagtt gccagccatc tgttgtttgc ccctcccccg tgccttcctt
     3301 gaccctggaa ggtgccactc ccactgtcct ttcctaataa aatgaggaaa ttgcatcgca
     3361 ttgtctgagt aggtgtcatt ctattctggg gggtggggtg gggcaggaca gcaaggggga
     3421 ggattgggaa gacaatagca ggcatgctgg ggatgcggtg ggctctatgg cttctgaggc
     3481 ggaaagaacc agctggggct ctagggggta tccccnnnnn nnnnnnnnnn nnnnnnnnnn
     3541 nnnnnnnnnn nnnnnnnnnn nnnnnnnnnn nnnnnnnnnn nnnnnnnnnn nnnnnnnnnn
     3601 nnnnnnnnnn nnnnnnnnnn nnnnnnnnnn nnnnnnnnnc nnnnnnnnnn nnnnnnnnnn
     3661 nnnnnnnnnn nnnnnnnnnn nnnnnnnnnn nnnnnnnnnn nnnnnnnnnn nnnnnnnnnn
     3721 nnnnnnnnnn nannnnnnnn nnnnnnnnnn nnnnnnnnnn nnnnnnnnnn nnnnnnnnnn
     3781 ncctttgacg ttggagtcca cgttctttaa tagtggactc ttgttccaaa ctggaacaac
     3841 actcaaccct atctcggtct attcttttga tttataaggg attttgccga tttcggccta
     3901 ttggttaaaa aatgagctga tttaacaaaa atttaacgcg aattaattct gtggaatgtg
     3961 tgtcagttag ggtgtggaaa gtccccaggc tccccagcag gcagaagtat gcaaagcatg
     4021 catctcaatt agtcagcaac caggtgtgga aagtccccag gctccccagc aggcagaagt
     4081 atgcaaagca tgcatctcaa ttagtcagca accatagtcc cgcccctaac tccgcccatc
     4141 ccgcccctaa ctccgcccag ttccgcccat tctccgcccc atggctgact aatttttttt
     4201 atttatgcag aggccgaggc cgcctctgcc tctgagctat tccagaagta gtgaggaggc
     4261 ttttttggag gcctaggctt ttgcaaaaag ctcccgggag cttgtatatc cattttcgga
     4321 tctgatcagc acgtgttgac aattaatcat cggcatagta tatcggcata gtataatacg
     4381 acaaggtgag gaactaaacc atggccaagt tgaccagtgc cgttccggtg ctcaccgcgc
     4441 gcgacgtcgc cggagcggtc gagttctgga ccgaccggct cgggttctcc cgggacttcg
     4501 tggaggacga cttcgccggt gtggtccggg acgacgtgac cctgttcatc agcgcggtcc
     4561 aggaccaggt ggtgccggac aacaccctgg cctgggtgtg ggtgcgcggc ctggacgagc
     4621 tgtacgccga gtggtcggag gtcgtgtcca cgaacttccg ggacgcctcc gggccggcca
     4681 tgaccgagat cggcgagcag ccgtgggggc gggagttcgc cctgcgcgac ccggccggca
     4741 actgcgtgca cttcgtggcc gaggagcagg actgacacgt gctacgagat ttcgattcca
     4801 ccgccgcctt ctatgaaagg ttgggcttcg gaatcgtttt ccgggacgcc ggctggatga
     4861 tcctccagcg cggggatctc atgctggagt tcttcgccca ccccaacttg tttattgcag
     4921 cttataatgg ttacaaataa agcaatagca tcacaaattt cacaaataaa gcattttttt
     4981 cactgcattc tagttgtggt ttgtccaaac tcatcaatgt atcttatcat gtctgtatac
     5041 cgtcgacctc tagctagagc ttggcgtaat catggtcata gctgtttcct gtgtgaaatt
     5101 gttatccgct cacaattcca cacaacatac gagccggaag cataaagtgt aaagcctggg
     5161 gtgcctaatg agtgagctaa ctcacattaa ttgcgttgcg ctcactgccc gctttccagt
     5221 cgggaaacct gtcgtgccag ctgcattaat gaatcggcca acgcgcgggg agaggcggtt
     5281 tgcgtattgg gcgctcttcc gcttcctcgc tcactgactc gctgcgctcg gtcgttcggc
     5341 tgcggcgagc ggtatcagct cactcaaagg cggtaatacg gttatccaca gaatcagggg
     5401 ataacgcagg aaagaacatg tgagcaaaag gccagcaaaa ggccaggaac cgtaaaaagg
     5461 ccgcgttgct ggcgtttttc cataggctcc gcccccctga cgagcatcac aaaaatcgac
     5521 gctcaagtca gaggtggcga aacccgacag gactataaag ataccaggcg tttccccctg
     5581 gaagctccct cgtgcgctct cctgttccga ccctgccgct taccggatac ctgtccgcct
     5641 ttctcccttc gggaagcgtg gcgctttctc atagctcacg ctgtaggtat ctcagttcgg
     5701 tgtaggtcgt tcgctccaag ctgggctgtg tgcacgaacc ccccgttcag cccgaccgct
     5761 gcgccttatc cggtaactat cgtcttgagt ccaacccggt aagacacgac ttatcgccac
     5821 tggcagcagc cactggtaac aggattagca gagcgaggta tgtaggcggt gctacagagt
     5881 tcttgaagtg gtggcctaac tacggctaca ctagaagaac agtatttggt atctgcgctc
     5941 tgctgaagcc agttaccttc ggaaaaagag ttggtagctc ttgatccggc aaacaaacca
     6001 ccgctggtag cggtggtttt tttgtttgca agcagcagat tacgcgcaga aaaaaaggat
     6061 ctcaagaaga tcctttgatc ttttctacgg ggtctgacgc tcagtggaac gaaaactcac
     6121 gttaagggat tttggtcatg agattatcaa aaaggatctt cacctagatc cttttaaatt
     6181 aaaaatgaag ttttaaatca atctaaagta tatatgagta aacttggtct gacagttacc
     6241 aatgcttaat cagtgaggca cctatctcag cgatctgtct atttcgttca tccatagttg
     6301 cctgactccc cgtcgtgtag ataactacga tacgggaggg cttaccatct ggccccagtg
     6361 ctgcaatgat accgcgagac ccacgctcac cggctccaga tttatcagca ataaaccagc
     6421 cagccggaag ggccgagcgc agaagtggtc ctgcaacttt atccgcctcc atccagtcta
     6481 ttaattgttg ccgggaagct agagtaagta gttcgccagt taatagtttg cgcaacgttg
     6541 ttgccattgc tacaggcatc gtggtgtcac gctcgtcgtt tggtatggct tcattcagct
     6601 ccggttccca acgatcaagg cgagttacat gatcccccat gttgtgcaaa aaagcggtta
     6661 gctccttcgg tcctccgatc gttgtcagaa gtaagttggc cgcagtgtta tcactcatgg
     6721 ttatggcagc actgcataat tctcttactg tcatgccatc cgtaagatgc ttttctgtga
     6781 ctggtgagta ctcaaccaag tcattctgag aatagtgtat gcggcgaccg agttgctctt
     6841 gcccggcgtc aatacgggat aataccgcgc cacatagcag aactttaaaa gtgctcatca
     6901 ttggaaaacg ttcttcgggg cgaaaactct caaggatctt accgctgttg agatccagtt
     6961 cgatgtaacc cactcgtgca cccaactgat cttcagcatc ttttactttc accagcgttt
     7021 ctgggtgagc aaaaacagga aggcaaaatg ccgcaaaaaa gggaataagg gcgacacgga
     7081 aatgttgaat actcatactc ttcctttttc aatattattg aagcatttat cagggttatt
     7141 gtctcatgag cggatacata tttgaatgta tttagaaaaa taaacaaata ggggttccgc
     7201 gcacatttcc ccgaaaagtg ccacctgacg tcgacggatc gggagatctc ccgatcccct
     7261 atggtgcact ctcagtacaa tctgctctga tgccgcatag ttaagccagt atctgctccc
     7321 tgcttgtgtg ttggaggtcg ctgagtagtg cgcgagcaaa atttaagcta caacaaggca
     7381 aggcttgacc gacaattgca tgaagaatct gcttagggtt aggcgttttg cgctgcttcg
     7441 cgatgtacgg gccagatata cgcgttgaca ttgattattg actagttatt aatagtaatc
     7501 aattacgggg tcattagttc atagcccata tatggagttc cgcgttacat aacttacggt
     7561 aaatggcccg cctggctgac cgcccaacga cccccgccca ttgacgtcaa taatgacgta
     7621 tgttcccata gtaacgccaa tagggacttt ccattgacgt caatgggtgg agtatttacg
     7681 gtaaactgcc cacttggcag tacatcaagt gtatcatatg ccaagtacgc cccctattga
     7741 cgtcaatgac ggtaaatggc ccgcctggca ttatgcccag tacatgacct tatgggactt
     7801 tcctacttgg cagtacatct acgtattagt catcgctatt accatggtga tgcggttttg
     7861 gcagtacatc aatgggcgtg gatagcggtt tgactcacgg ggatttccaa gtctccaccc
     7921 cattgacgtc aatgggagtt tgttttggca ccaaaatcaa cgggactttc caaaatgtcg
     7981 taacaactcc gccccattga cgcaaatggg cggtaggcgt gtacggtggg aggtctatat
     8041 aagcagcgcg ttttgcctgt actgggtctc tctggttaga ccagatctga gcctgggagc
     8101 tctctggcta actagggaac ccactgctta agcctcaata aagcttgcct tgagtgcttc
     8161 aagtagtgtg tgcccgtctg ttgtgtgact ctggtaacta gagatccctc agaccctttt
     8221 agtcagtgtg gaaaatctct agcagtggcg cccgaacagg gacttgaaag cgaaagggaa
     8281 accagaggag ctctctcgac gcaggactcg gcttgctgaa gcgcgcacgg caagaggcga
     8341 ggggcggcga ctggtgagta cgccaaaaat tttgactagc ggaggctaga aggagagaga
     8401 tgggtgcgag agcgtcagta ttaagcgggg gagaattaga tcgcgatggg aaaaaattcg
     8461 gttaaggcca gggggaaaga aaaaatataa attaaaacat atagtatggg caagcaggga
     8521 gctagaacga ttcgcagtta atcctggcct gttagaaaca tcagaaggct gtagacaaat
     8581 actgggacag ctacaaccat cccttcagac aggatcagaa gaacttagat cattatataa
     8641 tacagtagca accctctatt gtgtgcatca aaggatagag ataaaagaca ccaaggaagc
     8701 tttagacaag atagaggaag agcaaaacaa aagtaagacc accgcacagc aagcggccgc
     8761 tgatcttcag acctggagga ggagatatga gggacaattg gagaagtgaa ttatataaat
     8821 ataaagtagt aaaaattgaa ccattaggag tagcacccac caaggcaaag agaagagtgg
     8881 tgcagagaga aaaaagagca gtgggaatag gagctttgtt ccttgggttc ttgggagcag
     8941 caggaagcac tatgggcgca gcgtcaatga cgctgacggt acaggccaga caattattgt
     9001 ctggtatagt gcagcagcag aacaatttgc tgagggctat tgaggcgcaa cagcatctgt
     9061 tgcaactcac agtctggggc atcaagcagc tccaggcaag aatcctggct gtggaaagat
     9121 acctaaagga tcaacagctc ctggggattt ggggttgctc tggaaaactc atttgcacca
     9181 ctgctgtgcc ttggaatgct agttggagta ataaatctct ggaacagatt tggaatcaca
     9241 cgacctggat ggagtgggac agagaaatta acaattacac aagcttaata cactccttaa
     9301 ttgaagaatc gcaaaaccag caagaaaaga atgaacaaga attattggaa ttagataaat
     9361 gggcaagttt gtggaattgg tttaacataa caaattggct gtggtatata aaattattca
     9421 taatgatagt aggaggcttg gtaggtttaa gaatagtttt tgctgtactt tctatagtga
     9481 atagagttag gcagggatat tcaccattat cgtttcagac ccacctccca accccgaggg
     9541 gacccgacag gcccgaagga atagaagaag aaggtggaga gagagacaga gacagatcca
     9601 ttcgattagt gaacggatcg gcactgcgtg cgccaattct gcagacaaat ggcagtattc
     9661 atccacaatt ttaaaagaaa aggggggatt ggggggtaca gtgcagggga aagaatagta
     9721 gacataatag caacagacat acaaactaaa gaattacaaa aacaaattac aaaaattcaa
     9781 aattttcggg tttattacag ggacagcaga gatccagttt ggttagatct
//
